Addgene plasmid #233995: makeTCR_Hs.TRBV11-2
Purpose: Hs TRBV gene for makeTCR assembly
Depositing lab: Michael Platten. Depositing organization: Deutsches Krebsforschungszentrum (DKFZ). Publication: makeTCR: A Modular Platform for Rapid, Flexible, Scalable, Single-Step T Cell Receptor Synthesis. Hamberger M, Neuhoff M-T, Pietrantonio SV, Boschert T, Maldonado Torres C, Errerd A, Tan CL, Lindner JM, Platten M, Green EW. bioRxiv 2025.04.27.647198 10.1101/2025.04.27.647198.
Backbone
  Vector backbone: pmakeTCR
  Backbone manufacturer: custom
  Backbone size w/o insert (bp): 1710
  Vector type: Synthetic Biology
Growth in bacteria
  Bacterial resistance: Chloramphenicol, 25 μg/mL
  Growth temperature: 37°C
  Growth strain: DH5alpha
  Copy number: High Copy
Gene/Insert
  Gene/Insert name: TRBV11-2 (alt name: ENSG00000241657)
  Species: H. sapiens (human)
  Insert size (bp): 336
  Entrez Gene: TRBV11-2 (a.k.a. TCRBV11S2, TCRBV21S3A2N2T, TRBV112)
  Promoter: n/a
  Cloning method: Restriction Enzyme; 5′ cloning site CCAT (not destroyed); 3′ cloning site TGTG (not destroyed)
  Sequencing primers: 5′ M13 (-21) Forward; 3′ M13 Reverse
Resource information
  A portion of this plasmid was derived from a plasmid made by: synthetic
Terms and licenses: Academic/Nonprofit Terms; Industry Terms: Not Available to Industry
Depositor comments: Please visit https://doi.org/10.1101/2025.04.27.647198 for bioRxiv preprint.
How to cite: makeTCR_Hs.TRBV11-2 was a gift from Michael Platten (Addgene plasmid # 233995 ; http://n2t.net/addgene:233995 ; RRID:Addgene_233995)
