[The description below was written by a language model from this plasmid's Addgene catalogue record and pLannotate feature annotations shown in this document.]
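Description:
makeTCR_Hs.TRBV11-2 is a small synthetic-biology part plasmid of about 2 kb that stores one human T cell receptor beta-chain variable gene segment, TRBV11-2, as a module for the makeTCR assembly system. It is built on a custom minimal backbone, pmakeTCR (about 1.7 kb). The plasmid is propagated in E. coli from a high-copy ColE1/pUC-type origin and selected with chloramphenicol through a cat gene driven by its native cat promoter. The backbone is insulated by transcription terminators: a bidirectional tonB terminator lies upstream of the resistance cassette, a T7 early terminator lies after cat, and a T3 early terminator lies beyond the origin. These presumably limit read-through between the marker, the origin and the stored part. A short lacZα remnant is also annotated; at only about 20 nt it is a leftover fragment rather than a working blue/white screening element.

The insert is a synthetic 336 bp fragment matching the human TRBV11-2 coding segment. No promoter is attached, so the plasmid is a donor of a sequence module and not an expression construct. The segment is flanked by defined four-base junctions at its 5′ and 3′ ends, both retained after cloning. This fits a design in which the V segment is released by restriction digestion and ligated in a fixed order with other modules, although the record does not name the enzyme or the partner parts. Flanking M13 forward and reverse primer sites allow sequence verification of the insert. According to the record, the plasmid supplies the TRBV gene for modular, single-step synthesis of full T cell receptor sequences, as one member of a library of human V-gene parts.
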