Features (pLannotate 1.2.2; 8 found; start..end, strand, type, name):
     10..342     +  CDS            TRBV11-2: TVBK2_HUMAN - Also known as TCRBV21S3A2N2T From Homo sapiens (Human).
    431..462     +  terminator     tonB terminator: bidirectional E. coli tonB-P14 transcription terminator
    463..565     +  promoter       cat promoter: promoter of the E. coli cat gene encoding chloramphenicol acetyltransferase
    566..1222    +  CDS            cat: CAT_ECOLX - Experimental evidence at protein level: Swiss-Prot protein existence level 1. This enzyme is an effector of chloramphenicol resistance in bacteria. From Escherichia coli. This protein is used as a marker in many commonly used cloning vectors, such as pACYC184.
   1249..1276    +  terminator     T7Te terminator: phage T7 early transcription terminator
   1288..1875    -  rep_origin     ori: high-copy-number ColE1/pMB1/pBR322/pUC origin of replication
   1897..1926    -  terminator     T3Te terminator: phage T3 early transcription terminator
   1998..2017    -  CDS            lacZα (fragment): LacZα fragment of β-galactosidase; lacZ fragment
>Addgene plasmid #233995 | makeTCR_Hs.TRBV11-2 | addgene full sequence | sequence record 468314 | Addgene NGS Result
CGTCTCACCATGGGCACCAGGCTCCTCTGCTGGGCGGCCCTCTGTCTCCTGGGAGCAGAACTCACAGAAG
CTGGAGTTGCCCAGTCTCCCAGATATAAGATTATAGAGAAAAGGCAGAGTGTGGCTTTTTGGTGCAATCC
TATATCTGGCCATGCTACCCTTTACTGGTACCAGCAGATCCTGGGACAGGGCCCAAAGCTTCTGATTCAG
TTTCAGAATAACGGTGTAGTGGATGATTCACAGTTGCCTAAGGATCGATTTTCTGCAGAGAGGCTCAAAG
GAGTAGACTCCACTCTCAAGATCCAGCCTGCAAAGCTTGAGGACTCGGCCGTGTATCTCTGTGTGAGACG
CAGGGAAGATGGCCGCGAAGAAAACGTCATAGCTGTTTCCTGACTGACCATTTAAATCATACCTGACCTC
CATAGCAGAAAGTCAAAAGCCTCCGACCGGAGGCTTTTGACTTGATCGGCACGTAAGAGGTTCCAACTTT
CACCATAATGAAATAAGATCACTACCGGGCGTATTTTTTGAGTTATCGAGATTTTCAGGAGCTAAGGAAG
CTAAAATGGAGAAAAAAATCACTGGATATACCACCGTTGATATATCCCAATGGCATCGTAAAGAACATTT
TGAGGCATTTCAGTCAGTTGCTCAATGTACCTATAACCAGACCGTTCAGCTGGATATTACGGCCTTTTTA
AAGACCGTAAAGAAAAATAAGCACAAGTTTTATCCGGCCTTTATTCACATTCTTGCCCGCCTGATGAATG
CTCATCCGGAATTTCGTATGGCAATGAAAGACGGTGAGCTGGTGATATGGGATAGTGTTCACCCTTGTTA
CACCGTTTTCCATGAGCAAACTGAAACGTTTTCATCGCTCTGGAGTGAATACCACGACGATTTCCGGCAG
TTTCTACACATATATTCGCAAGATGTGGCGTGTTACGGTGAAAACCTGGCCTATTTCCCTAAAGGGTTTA
TTGAGAATATGTTTTTTGTCTCAGCCAATCCCTGGGTGAGTTTCACCAGTTTTGATTTAAACGTGGCCAA
TATGGACAACTTCTTCGCCCCCGTTTTCACCATGGGCAAATATTATACGCAAGGCGACAAGGTGCTGATG
CCGCTGGCGATTCAGGTTCATCATGCCGTTTGTGATGGCTTCCATGTCGGCAGAATGCTTAATGAATTAC
AACAGTACTGCGATGAGTGGCAGGGCGGGGCGTAATGAGGGCCCAAATGTAATCACCTGGCTCACCTTCG
GGTGGGCCTTTCTGCGTTGCTGGCGTTTTTCCATAGGCTCCGCCCCCCTGACGAGCATCACAAAAATCGA
TGCTCAAGTCAGAGGTGGCGAAACCCGACAGGACTATAAAGATACCAGGCGTTTCCCCCTGGAAGCTCCC
TCGTGCGCTCTCCTGTTCCGACCCTGCCGCTTACCGGATACCTGTCCGCCTTTCTCCCTTCGGGAAGCGT
GGCGCTTTCTCATAGCTCACGCTGTAGGTATCTCAGTTCGGTGTAGGTCGTTCGCTCCAAGCTGGGCTGT
GTGCACGAACCCCCCGTTCAGCCCGACCGCTGCGCCTTATCCGGTAACTATCGTCTTGAGTCCAACCCGG
TAAGACACGACTTATCGCCACTGGCAGCAGCCACTGGTAACAGGATTAGCAGAGCGAGGTATGTAGGCGG
TGCTACAGAGTTCTTGAAGTGGTGGCCTAACTACGGCTACACTAGAAGAACAGTATTTGGTATCTGCGCT
CTGCTGAAGCCAGTTACCTCGGAAAAAGAGTTGGTAGCTCTTGATCCGGCAAACAAACCACCGCTGGTAG
CGGTGGTTTTTTTGTTTGCAAGCAGCAGATTACGCGCAGAAAAAAAGGATCTCAAGAAGATCCTTTGATT
TTCTACCGAAGAAAGGCCCACCCGTGAAGGTGAGCCAGTGAGTTGATTGCAGTCCAGTTACGCTGGAGTC
TGAGGCTCGTCCTGAATGATATCAAGCTTGAATTCGTTTGTAAAACGACGGCCAGTGCTAACCGTATCGC
ATTGGCCATACCTACA
